>Addgene plasmid #169890 | pMXS-IRES-BLAST TFR1 | addgene full sequence | sequence record 333018 | Addgene NGS Result
CTTCACGACATTCAACAGACCTTGCATTCCTTTGGCGAGAGGGGAAAGACCCCTAGGAATGCTCGTCAAG
AAGACAGGGCCAGGTTTCCGGGCCCTCACATTGCCAAAAGACGGCAATATGGTGGAAAATAACATATAGA
CAAACGCACACCGGCCTTATTCCAAGCGGCTTCGGCCAGTAACGTTAGGGGGGGGGGAGGGAGAGGGGGG
GGGGGGGCGGAATTTACGTAGCGGCCGCTGTTCTCATGGAAGCTATGGGTATCACATTTAAAACTCATTG
TC
[444 nt withheld, positions 283-726]
GTTCAATTCAACATCATGGGTTAGTTTAATCACGAACTGACCAGCGACCTCTGCAGCTGCTCGTGCCACT
TTGTTCAACTCAGGAATCCTCTCAATCAGTTCCTTATAGGTGTCCATGGTGGTACCCAAATAAGGATAAT
CTGTGTCCTCGCAAAAACAGAAAGAAACTGCTGGGATTCCAGAATATGCAAGGAAAGGGAAAGCAGCATT
GTCTAAAGTGAGTTTCTCAACTTTGCTGGCCCAGTTGCTGTCCTGATATAGAAATTGCCCAGTAACCGGA
TGCTTCACATTTTGCATTGTTTTCTCAATAAGCGTATACAACAGTGGGCTGGCAGAAACCTTGAAGTTGC
TGGTACCAAGAACCGCTTTATCCAGATTAATATAAGTGAAAGCCTTTAAATGCAGGGACGAAAGGTATCC
CTCTAGCCATTCAGTGGCACCAACCGATCCAAAGTCTCCAGCACTCCAACTGGCAAAGATAATGCTTCTG
CTGGGCTGAAACCCATCTTTTAAGACCATATCTGAGAACATCTGGGCAAGTTTCAATAGGAGAGCTGTGC
CTACACCGGATTTTGCAGCTCCAGGGCCCCATGCATCTCTCTGGGCCCCAACTACAACATAGTGATCTGG
TTCTACAAAGCCTTTAATAACTCCAAAGATGTTAAGAATTTTTATCTCTTTCAGCACATTGCTCACAGTG
AGCTTCACATTCTTGCTTTCTGAGGTTACCATCCTACATGTAGAGTCTGTTTTCCAGTCAGAGGGACAGT
CTCCTTCCATATTCCCAAACAGCTTTTCTGCAGCAGCTCTGGAGATTGTCTGGACAGGTATATTAGGCAA
TCCTGATGACCGAGATGGTGGAAACTGAGTGTGATTGAAGGAAGGGAATCCAGGTGTGTAAGGGTCACCT
GTCCCCAGATGAGCATGTCCAAAGAATGAAAGTTCTGCGTTAACAATGGGAAATTTAGTCTGGTCCATGT
ATATCAACACACCAATTGCATTTAAGCTTTCAGCATTTGCAACCTTTTCTGCAAAGGTGATTTTCCCTGC
TCTGACAATCACTATAGATCCATTCACAGGAGTGTATAAATCCTCAAAATCTTTTTTAGTACCAAAATTA
GCATGGACCAGTTTACCAGTAACTGTTGCAGCCTTACTATACGCCACATAACCCCCAGGATTCTCCACCA
GGTAAACAAGTCTACCGTTCTTATCAACTATGATCACCGAGTTTTGAGCGCTGTCTTTGACCTGAATCTT
AACAAAATGTTGATCACGCCAGACTTTGCTGAGTTTAAATTCACGAAATTGATTTTCAACATACAACGCA
AGATTTTCATCTTTTTGAGATCCAGCCTCACGAGGGACATATGAATTTTCATTCAGCAGCTTGATGGTGC
CGGTGAAGTCTGTGCTGTCCAGTTTCTCCGACAACTTTCTCTTCAGGTCATCCCAATATAAGCGACGTGC
TGCAGGGAAGTCCTCTCCTGGCTCCTCCCTCACTGGAGACTCGGTTCCTGCCAGTCTCTCACACTCAGTT
TTTGGTTCTACCCCTTTACAATAGCCCAAGTAGCCAATCATAAATCCAATCAAGAAAAAGACGATCACAG
CAATAGTCCCATAGCAGATACTTCCACTACACCTTTTTGGTTTTGTGACATTGGCCTTTGTGTTATTGTC
AGCATTTTCTTCTTCATCTACAGCAAGTTTCATCTCCACATGACTGTTATCGCCATCTACTTGCCGAGCC
AGGCTGAACCGGGTATATGACAATGGTTCTCCACCAAACAAGTTAGAGAATGCTGATCTAGCTTGATCCA
TCATTCTGAACTGCCACACGTCTCGAGGCCTGCAGGAATTCCCGTACCACCACACTGGGATCCTTAATTA
ACTAGCTAGATCCGGCAGTCTAGAGGATGGTCCACCCCCGGGGTCGGCAGCCTTCACGTGGGCGGCGTGT
ATCCAAGCTGCGATGCCGTCTACTTTGAGGGCGGTGGGGGTGGTCAGCAGGACTGTGTAAGGTCCTTTCC
AGCGAGGTTCTAGGTTCTTAGTCTGGTGTCGGCGGACCCACACTGTGTCGCCGACTCGGTAAGGGTGAGG
TACCACCGGTCGGTCCAGTTGTTCTTGGTAGGCTGCCGCCAGAGGTCTCCAGACTTCGTGCTGGACTAAG
TAGAGAGCCTGTAAGTGAGCTTGGAGAGAGGGGCTGTTAGTAACTCTTGTCATGTCAGGGTCAGGGAAGT
TTACAAGGGGCGGGGGTGCCCCATATAAGATCTCATATGGCCATATGGGGGCGCCTAGAGAAGGAGTGAG
GGCTGGATAAAGGGAGGATCGAGGCGGGGTCGAACGAGGAGGTTCAAGGGGGAGAGACGGGGCGGATGGA
GGAAGAGGAGGCGGAGGCTTAGGGTGTACAAAGGGCTTGACCCAGGGAGGGGGGTCAAAAGCCAAGGCTT
CCCAGGTCACGATGTAGGGGACCTGGTCTGGGTGTCCATGCGGGCCAGGTGAAAAGACCTTGATCTTAAC
CTGGGTGATGAGGTCTCGGTTAAAGGTGCCGTCTCGCGGCCATCCGACGTTAAAGGTTGGCCATTCTGCA
GAGCAGAAGGTAACCCAACGTCTCTTCTTGACATCTACCGACTGGTTGTGAGCGATCCGCTCGACATCTT
TCCAGTGACCTAAGGTCAAACTTAAGGGAGTGGTAACAGTCTGGCCCTAATTTTCAGACAAATACAGAAA
CACAGTCAGACAGAGACAACACAGAACGATGCTGCAGCAGACAAGACGCGCGGCGCGGCTTCGGTCCCAA
ACCGAAAGCAAAAATTCAGACGGAGGCGGGAACTGTTTTAGGTTCTCGTCTCCTACCAGAACCACATATC
CCTCCTATTAGGGGGGTGCACCAAAGAGTCCAAAACGATCGGGATTTTTGGACTCAGGTCGGGCCACAAA
AACGGCCCCCGAAGTCCCTGGGACGTCTCCCAGGGTTGCGGCCGGGTGTTCCGAACTCGTCAGTTCCACC
ACGGGTCCGCCAGATACAGAGCTAGTTAGCTAACTAGTACCGACGCAGGCGCATAAAATCAGTCATAGAC
ACTAGACAATCGGACAGACACAGATAAGTTGCTGGCCAGCTTACCTCCCGGTGGTGGGTCGGTGGTCCCT
GGGCAGGGGTCTCCCGATCCCGGACGAGCCCCCAAATGAAAGACCCCCGCTGACGGGTAGTCAATCACTC
AGAGGAGACCCTCCCAAGGAACAGCGAGACCACAAGTCGGATGCAACTGCAAGAGGGTTTATTGGATACA
CGGGTACCCGGGCGACTCAGTCAATCGGAGGACTGGCGCGCCGAGTGAGGGGTTGTGGGCTCTTTTATTG
AGCTCGGGGAGCAGAAGCGCGCGAACAGAAGCGAGAAGCGAACTGATTGGTTAGTTCAAATAAGGCACAG
GGTCATTTCAGGTCCTTGGGGCACCCTGGAAACATCTGATGGTTCTCTAGAAACTGCTGAGGGCTGGACC
GCATCTGGGGACCATCTGTTCTTGGCCCTGAGCCGGGGCAGGAACTGCTTACCACAGATATCCTGTTTGG
CCCATATTCAGCTGTTCCATCTGTTCTTGGCCCTGAGCCGGGGCAGGAACTGCTTACCACAGATATCCTG
TTTGGCCCATATTCAGCTGTTCCATCTGTTCCTGACCTTGATCTGAACTTTTCTATTCTCAGTTATGTAT
TTTTCCATGCCTTGCAAAATGGCGTTACTTAAGCTAGCTTGCCAAACCTACAGGTGGGGTCTTTCATTAT
GCAGGTGGCACTTTTCGGGGAAATGTGCGCGGAACCCCTATTTGTTTATTTTTCTAAATACATTCAAATA
TGTATCCGCTCATGAGACAATAACCCTGATAAATGCTTCAATAATATTGAAAAAGGAAGAGTATGAGTAT
TCAACATTTCCGTGTCGCCCTTATTCCCTTTTTTGCGGCATTTTGCCTTCCTGTTTTTGCTCACCCAGAA
ACGCTGGTGAAAGTAAAAGATGCTGAAGATCAGTTGGGTGCACGAGTGGGTTACATCGAACTGGATCTCA
ACAGCGGTAAGATCCTTGAGAGTTTTCGCCCCGAAGAACGTTTTCCAATGATGAGCACTTTTAAAGTTCT
GCTATGTGGCGCGGTATTATCCCGTATTGACGCCGGGCAAGAGCAACTCGGTCGCCGCATACACTATTCT
CAGAATGACTTGGTTGAGTACTCACCAGTCACAGAAAAGCATCTTACGGATGGCATGACAGTAAGAGAAT
TATGCAGTGCTGCCATAACCATGAGTGATAACACTGCGGCCAACTTACTTCTGACAACGATCGGAGGACC
GAAGGAGCTAACCGCTTTTTTGCACAACATGGGGGATCATGTAACTCGCCTTGATCGTTGGGAACCGGAG
CTGAATGAAGCCATACCAAACGACGAGCGTGACACCACGATGCCTGTAGCAATGGCAACAACGTTGCGCA
AACTATTAACTGGCGAACTACTTACTCTAGCTTCCCGGCAACAATTAATAGACTGGATGGAGGCGGATAA
AGTTGCAGGACCACTTCTGCGCTCGGCCCTTCCGGCTGGCTGGTTTATTGCTGATAAATCTGGAGCCGGT
GAGCGTGGGTCTCGCGGTATCATTGCAGCACTGGGGCCAGATGGTAAGCCCTCCCGTATCGTAGTTATCT
ACACGACGGGGAGTCAGGCAACTATGGATGAACGAAATAGACAGATCGCTGAGATAGGTGCCTCACTGAT
TAAGCATTGGTAACTGTCAGACCAAGTTTACTCATATATACTTTAGATTGATTTGCGGCCGGCCGCAAAA
GGATCTAGGTGAAGATCCTTTTTGATAATCTCATGACCAAAATCCCTTAACGTGAGTTTTCGTTCCACTG
AGCGTCAGACCCCGTAGAAAAGATCAAAGGATCTTCTTGAGATCCTTTTTTTCTGCGCGTAATCTGCTGC
TTGCAAACAAAAAAACCACCGCTACCAGCGGTGGTTTGTTTGCCGGATCAAGAGCTACCAACTCTTTTTC
CGAAGGTAACTGGCTTCAGCAGAGCGCAGATACCAAATACTGTTCTTCTAGTGTAGCCGTAGTTAGGCCA
CCACTTCAAGAACTCTGTAGCACCGCCTACATACCTCGCTCTGCTAATCCTGTTACCAGTGGCTGCTGCC
AGTGGCGATAAGTCGTGTCTTACCGGGTTGGACTCAAGACGATAGTTACCGGATAAGGCGCAGCGGTCGG
GCTGAACGGGGGGTTCGTGCACACAGCCCAGCTTGGAGCGAACGACCTACACCGAACTGAGATACCTACA
GCGTGAGCTATGAGAAAGCGCCACGCTTCCCGAAGGGAGAAAGGCGGACAGGTATCCGGTAAGCGGCAGG
GTCGGAACAGGAGAGCGCACGAGGGAGCTTCCAGGGGGAAACGCCTGGTATCTTTATAGTCCTGTCGGGT
TTCGCCACCTCTGACTTGAGCGTCGATTTTTGTGATGCTCGTCAGGGGGGCGGAGCCTATGGAAAAACGC
CAGCAACGCGGCCTTTTTACGGTTCCTGGCCTTTTGCTGGCCTTTTGCTCACATGTTCTTTCCTGCGTTA
TCCCCTGATTCTGTGGATAACCGTATTACCGCCTTTGAGTGAGCTGATACCGCTCGCCGCAGCCGAACGA
CCGAGCGCAGCGAGTCAGTGAGCGAGGAAGCGGAAGAGCGCCCAATACGCAAACCGCCTCTCCCCGCGCG
TTGGCCGATTCATTAATGCAACTATGGCCATTTAATGTAAATACTTAAGAAAAAAAACCAAATTAATTTT
GATACATGCTGCATGTGAAAGACCCCCGCTGACGGGTAGTCAATCACTCAGAGGAGACCCTCCCAAGGAA
CAGCGAGACCACAAGTCGGATGCAACTGCAAGAGGGTTTATTGGATACACGGGTACCCGGGCGACTCAGT
CAATCGGAGGACTGGCGCCCCGAGTGAGGGGTTGTGGGCTCTTTTATTGAGCTCGGGGAGCAGAAGCGCG
CGAACAGAAGCGAGAAGCGAACTGATTGGTTAGTTCAAATAAGGCACAGGGTCATTTCAGGTCCTTGGGG
CACCCTGGAAACATCTGATGGTTCTCTAGAAACTGCTGAGGGCTGGACCGCATCTGGGGACCATCTGTTC
TTGGCCCTGAGCCGGGGCAGGAACTGCTTACCACAGATATCCTGTTTGGCCCATATTCAGCTGTTCCATC
TGTTCTTGGCCCTGAGCCGGGGCAGGAACTGCTTACCACAGATATCCTGTTTGGCCCATATTCAGCTGTT
CCATCTGTTCCTGACCTTGATCTGAACTTCTCTATTCTCAGTTATGTATTTTTCCATGCCTTGCAAAATG
GCGTTACTTAAGCTAGCTTGCCAAACCTACAGGTGGGGTCTTTCATTCCCCCCTTTTTCTGGAGACTAAA
TAAAATCTTTTATTTTATCGTCGACTTAGCCCTCCCACACATAACCAGAGGGCAGCAATTCACGAATCCC
AACTGCCGTCGGCTGTCCATCACTGTCCTTCACTATGGCTTTGATCCCAGGATGCAGATCGAGAAGCACC
TGTCGGCACCGTCCGCAGGGGCTCAAGATGCCCCTGTTCTCATTTCCGATCGCGACGATACAAGTCAGGT
TGCCAGCTGCCGCAGCAGCAGCAGTGCCCAGCACCACGAGTTCTGCACAAGGTCCCCCAGTAAAATGATA
TACATTGACACCAGTGAAGATGCGGCCGTCGCTAGAGAGAGCTGCGCTGGCGACGCTGTAGTCTTCAGAG
ATGGGGATGCTGTTGATTGTAGCCGTTGCTCTTTCAATGAGGGTGGATTCTTCTTGAGACAAAGGAACCA
TGGTTGTGGCCATATTATCATCGTGTTTTTCAAAGGAAAACCACGTCCCCGTGGTTCGGGGGGCCTAGAC
GTTTTTTTAACCTCGACTAAACACATGTAAAGCATGTGCACCGAGGCCCCAGATCAGATCCCATACAATG
GGGTACCTTCTGGGCATCCTTCAGCCCCTTGTTGAATACGCTTGAGGAGAGCCATTTGACTCTTTCCACA
ACTATCCAACTCACAACGTGGCACTGGGGTTGTGCCGCCTTTGCAGGTGTATCTTATACACGTGGCTTTT
GGCCGCAGAGGCACCTGTCGCCAGGTGGGGGGTTCCGCTGCCTGCAAAGGGTCGCTACAGACGTTGTTTG
TCTTCAAGAAGCTTCCAGAGGAACTGCTTC
Features (pLannotate 1.2.2; 14 found; start..end, strand, type, name):
    271..2550    -  CDS            TFRC (sequence partly withheld): TFR1_HUMAN - Experimental evidence at protein level: Swiss-Prot protein existence level 1. (Microbial infection) Acts as a receptor for new-world arenaviruses: Guanarito, Junin and Machupo virus. From Homo sapiens (Human).
   2632..3006    -  misc_feature   pol region: Moloney murine leukemia virus (MMLV) pol region containing the splice acceptor site
   3016..3432    -  CDS            gag (truncated): truncated Moloney murine leukemia virus (MMLV) gag gene lacking the start codon
   3509..3597    -  misc_feature   MESV Ψ (fragment): packaging signal of murine embryonic stem cell virus
   3649..3848    -  misc_feature   MMLV Ψ: packaging signal of Moloney murine leukemia virus (MMLV)
   3911..4504    -  LTR            LTR: long terminal repeat from Moloney murine leukemia virus
   4534..4638    +  promoter       AmpR promoter: bla
   4639..5499    +  CDS            AmpR: β-lactamase; bla; confers resistance to ampicillin, carbenicillin, and related antibiotics
   5663..6251    +  rep_origin     ori: high-copy-number ColE1/pMB1/pBR322/pUC origin of replication
   6434..6486    +  CDS            lacI (fragment): lac repressor; lacI; The lac repressor binds to the lac operator to inhibit transcription in E. coli. This inhibition can be relieved by adding lactose or isopropyl-β-D-thiogalactopyranoside (IPTG).
   6552..7021    -  LTR            LTR: long terminal repeat from Moloney murine leukemia virus
   7022..7143    -  LTR            3' LTR (ΔU3) (fragment): self-inactivating 3' long terminal repeat (LTR) from Moloney murine leukemia virus
   7192..7581    -  CDS            BSD: blasticidin S deaminase; Aspergillus terreus BSD; confers resistance to blasticidin
   7601..97      -  misc_feature   IRES (across the origin): internal ribosome entry site (IRES) of the encephalomyocarditis virus (EMCV)
