[The description below was written by a language model from this plasmid's Addgene catalogue record and pLannotate feature annotations shown in this document.]
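Description:
pMXS-IRES-BLAST TFR1 is a Moloney murine leukemia virus-based retroviral vector, about 7.9 kb in total, for stable expression of human transferrin receptor 1 (TFRC, also known as CD71) in mammalian cells. It is propagated in E. coli through a high-copy ColE1/pUC-type origin and an ampicillin resistance gene (β-lactamase with its own promoter), both located outside the proviral region.

The transferable cassette is flanked by MMLV long terminal repeats. Downstream of the 5′ LTR lie the packaging signal (annotated as MMLV Ψ plus a fragment matching the MESV Ψ), a truncated gag segment lacking its start codon, and a pol fragment carrying the splice acceptor. These elements support efficient encapsidation of the genomic RNA when the plasmid is introduced into packaging cells that supply the viral proteins in trans. No separate internal promoter is annotated, so transcription of the payload presumably depends on the 5′ LTR. The roughly 2.3 kb TFRC open reading frame was cloned between XhoI and NotI sites and is followed by an EMCV internal ribosome entry site and the blasticidin S deaminase gene. Receptor and resistance marker are therefore translated from a single bicistronic transcript, and blasticidin selection enriches for cells expressing the insert.

The key design feature is that only the coding cDNA is present: the 3′ UTR iron-responsive elements, through which iron regulatory proteins normally control TFRC mRNA stability, are absent. Expression is thus uncoupled from IRP-mediated regulation, making the construct suited to studies of iron uptake, iron homeostasis and ferroptosis sensitivity in which transferrin receptor levels need to be independent of cellular iron status.
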