Addgene plasmid #169890: pMXS-IRES-BLAST TFR1
Purpose: Express TFR1 open reading frame. Lacks IRE regulatory elements
Depositing lab: Richard Possemato. Depositing organization: NYU Grossman School of Medicine. Publication: Iron-sulfur cluster deficiency can be sensed by IRP2 and regulates iron homeostasis and sensitivity to ferroptosis independent of IRP1 and FBXL5. Terzi EM, Sviderskiy VO, Alvarez SW, Whiten GC, Possemato R. Sci Adv. 2021 May 26;7(22). pii: 7/22/eabg4302. doi: 10.1126/sciadv.abg4302. Print 2021 May. PubMed 34039609.
Backbone
  Vector backbone: pMXS-IRES-BLAST
  Backbone size w/o insert (bp): 5600
  Total vector size (bp): 7900
  Vector type: Mammalian Expression, Retroviral
  Selectable markers: Blasticidin
Growth in bacteria
  Bacterial resistance: Ampicillin, 100 μg/mL
  Growth temperature: 37°C
  Growth strain: NEB Stable
  Copy number: High Copy
Gene/Insert
  Gene/Insert name: TFRC (alt names: Transferrin Receptor; CD71; TFR1)
  Species: H. sapiens (human)
  Insert size (bp): 2300
  Mutation: TFRC cDNA, lacking 3'UTR regulatory elements
  GenBank ID: 7037 NM_003234.4
  Entrez Gene: TFRC (a.k.a. CD71, IMD46, T9, TFR, TFR1, TR, TRFR, p90)
  Cloning method: Restriction Enzyme; 5′ cloning site XhoI (not destroyed); 3′ cloning site NotI (not destroyed)
  Sequencing primers: 5′ AGTAGACGGCATCGCAGCTTGGATA; 3′ GGC GGA ATT TAC GTA GCG GCC
Terms and licenses: Academic/Nonprofit Terms; Industry Terms: Not Available to Industry
How to cite: pMXS-IRES-BLAST TFR1 was a gift from Richard Possemato (Addgene plasmid # 169890 ; http://n2t.net/addgene:169890 ; RRID:Addgene_169890)
